Addgene plasmid #57686: tdEos-VASP-N-10
Purpose: Localization: Actin/Focal Adhesions, Excitation: 505 / 569, Emission: 516 / 581
Depositing lab: Michael Davidson. Depositing organization: Florida State University, Tallahassee.
Backbone
  Vector backbone: tdEos-N1
  Backbone size w/o insert (bp): 4750
  Vector type: Mammalian Expression
  Selectable markers: Neomycin (select with G418)
Growth in bacteria
  Bacterial resistance: Kanamycin, 50 μg/mL
  Growth temperature: 37°C
  Growth strain: DH5alpha
  Copy number: High Copy
Gene/Insert
  Gene/Insert name: VASP (alt name: NM_009499)
  Species: M. musculus (mouse)
  Mutation: A209T in VASP
  Promoter: CMV
  Tag / fusion protein: tdEos (C terminal on backbone)
  Cloning method: Unknown
  Sequencing primers: 5′ CMV-F; 3′ SV40pA-R
Terms and licenses: Academic/Nonprofit Terms; Industry Terms
Depositor comments: . Excitation = 505 / 569; Emission = 516 / 581
How to cite: tdEos-VASP-N-10 was a gift from Michael Davidson (Addgene plasmid # 57686 ; http://n2t.net/addgene:57686 ; RRID:Addgene_57686)
