[The description below was written by a language model from this plasmid's Addgene catalogue record and pLannotate feature annotations shown in this document.]
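Description:
tdEos-VASP-N-10 is a mammalian expression plasmid built on the tdEos-N1 backbone, an N1-style fluorescent protein fusion vector, and encodes mouse VASP (vasodilator-stimulated phosphoprotein) fused at its C terminus to the photoconvertible fluorescent protein tdEos. The fusion is driven by the human cytomegalovirus immediate early enhancer and promoter and terminated by an SV40 polyadenylation signal. The record notes an A209T substitution in VASP. A short gap between the VASP and Eos coding regions in the annotation is consistent with a linker, probably the "10" in the name, although the record does not say so explicitly. The feature table marks only a single EosFP-length coding segment in a 5,775 nt sequence, whereas the catalogue describes a tandem-dimer tag and a 4,750 bp backbone without insert. The assembled sequence may therefore have collapsed or under-annotated the repeated Eos unit, and this discrepancy is not resolved by the record.

Propagation in bacteria relies on a high-copy ColE1/pUC-type origin and kanamycin selection. The same Tn5 aminoglycoside phosphotransferase gene sits behind both a bacterial promoter and the SV40 early promoter, with an HSV TK polyadenylation signal, so it also confers G418 resistance for selecting stable mammalian transfectants. An f1 origin is present as well. The small large T antigen, ble and bGH fragments are likely residual backbone sequence or annotation matches rather than functional elements.

VASP is an actin-associated protein that promotes filament elongation, so the fusion serves as a marker of actin structures and focal adhesions. Eos converts from green (excitation 505, emission 516) to red (569/581), which suits photoconversion tracking and localization-based super-resolution imaging in live or fixed cells.
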