Features (pLannotate 1.2.2; 15 found; start..end, strand, type, name):
      1..304     +  enhancer       CMV enhancer: human cytomegalovirus immediate early enhancer
    305..508     +  promoter       CMV promoter: human cytomegalovirus (CMV) immediate early promoter
    546..1670    +  CDS            Vasp: VASP_MOUSE - Experimental evidence at protein level: Swiss-Prot protein existence level 1. Ena/VASP proteins are actin-associated proteins involved in a range of processes dependent on cytoskeleton remodeling and cell polarity such as axon guidance, lamellipodial and filopodial dynamics, platelet activation and cell migration. VASP promotes actin filament elongation. It protects the barbed end of growing actin filaments against capping and increases the rate of actin polymerization in the presence of capping protein. VASP stimulates actin filament elongation by promoting the transfer of profil
   1701..2381    +  CDS            EosFP: green-to-red photoswitchable fluorescent protein (Wiedenmann et al., 2004)
   2397..2480    +  CDS            large T antigen (fragment): large T antigen from SV40 (simian virus 40)
   2503..2624    +  polyA_signal   SV40 poly(A) signal: SV40 polyadenylation signal
   2658..3086    -  rep_origin     f1 ori (sequence partly withheld): f1 bacteriophage origin of replication; arrow indicates direction of (+) strand synthesis
   3113..3217    +  promoter       AmpR promoter: bla
   3219..3576    +  promoter       SV40 promoter: SV40 enhancer and early promoter
   3611..4405    +  CDS            NeoR/KanR: aminoglycoside phosphotransferase from Tn5; aph(3')-II (or nptII); confers resistance to neomycin, kanamycin, and G418 (Geneticin®)
   4426..4578    +  CDS            ble (fragment): BLE_KLEPN - Experimental evidence at protein level: Swiss-Prot protein existence level 1. Binding protein with a strong affinity to the bleomycin family of antibiotics. Binds to CL990; an antimitotic-antibiotic compound. From Klebsiella pneumoniae.
   4637..4684    +  polyA_signal   HSV TK poly(A) signal: herpes simplex virus thymidine kinase polyadenylation signal (Cole and Stacy, 1985)
   4775..4791    -  polyA_signal   bGH poly(A) signal (fragment): bovine growth hormone polyadenylation signal
   5013..5601    +  rep_origin     ori: high-copy-number ColE1/pMB1/pBR322/pUC origin of replication
   5716..5775    +  enhancer       CMV enhancer (fragment): human cytomegalovirus immediate early enhancer
>Addgene plasmid #57686 | tdEos-VASP-N-10 | addgene full sequence | sequence record 201679 | Addgene NGS Result
CGTTACATAACTTACGGTAAATGGCCCGCCTGGCTGACCGCCCAACGACCCCCGCCCATTGACGTCAATA
ATGACGTATGTTCCCATAGTAACGCCAATAGGGACTTTCCATTGACGTCAATGGGTGGAGTATTTACGGT
AAACTGCCCACTTGGCAGTACATCAAGTGTATCATATGCCAAGTACGCCCCCTATTGACGTCAATGACGG
TAAATGGCCCGCCTGGCATTATGCCCAGTACATGACCTTATGGGACTTTCCTACTTGGCAGTACATCTAC
GTATTAGTCATCGCTATTACCATGGTGATGCGGTTTTGGCAGTACATCAATGGGCGTGGATAGCGGTTTG
ACTCACGGGGATTTCCAAGTCTCCACCCCATTGACGTCAATGGGAGTTTGTTTTGGCACCAAAATCAACG
GGACTTTCCAAAATGTCGTAACAACTCCGCCCCATTGACGCAAATGGGCGGTAGGCGTGTACGGTGGGAG
GTCTATATAAGCAGAGCTGGTTTAGTGAACCGTCAGATCCGCTAGCGATGCCACCATGAGCGAGACGGTC
ATCTGTTCCAGCCGGGCTACTGTGATGCTTTATGATGACAGCAACAAGCGATGGCTCCCCGCTGGCACTG
GTCCCCAGGCCTTCAGCCGCGTCCAGATATACCACAACCCCACTGCTAACTCCTTCCGAGTTGTTGGCCG
CAAGATGCAGCCGGATCAGCAGGTGGTTATCAACTGTGCCATCATTCGGGGTGTCAAGTACAATCAGGCC
ACTCCCATCTTCCATCAGTGGCGAGATGCCCGCCAGGTCTGGGGCCTCAACTTCGGCAGCAAGGAGGACG
CCATACAGTTTGCAACAGGCATGGCCAACGCCCTAGAGGCCTTGGAAGGAGGTGGGCCTCCCCCAGCCCC
AGCACCCCCTGCCTGGTCTGCCCAGAATGGTCCCTCCCCAGAGGAGCTGGAACAACAGAAAAGGCAGCCG
GAGCATATGGAGCGCCGGGTCTCCAATGCAGGAGGCCCACCTGCTCCCCCAGCTGGGGGCCCTCCTCCAC
CTCCAGGACCTCCCCCTCCTCCAGGTCCCCCCCCACCCCCAGGTCTGCCCTCCTCAGGGGTATCTGGGGC
AGGTCATGGAGCAGGGGCAGCCCCACCCCCTGCACCCCCACTCCCTACAACACAGGGCCCCAATAGTGGG
GGTTCCGGGGCCCCAGGCCTGGCTGCTGCCATTGCTGGAGCCAAACTCAGGAAAGTGAGCAAGCAGGAGG
AGGCCTCTGGGGGGCCCCTGGCCCCCAAAGCTGAGAACAGTCGAAGCACTGGTGGGGGGCTTATGGAAGA
GATGAACGCCATGCTGGCCCGGAGAAGAAAAGCCACACAGGTTGGGGAGAAGCCCCCCAAAGACGAGTCA
GCCAGTGAGGAGTCAGAGGCCCGACTCCCTGCCCAGAGTGAACCTGTGAGAAGACCCTGGGAGAAGAACA
GCACAACCTTGCCAAGGATGAAGTCGTCCTCTTCTGTGACTACCTCCGAGGCCCACCCCTCGACGCCCTG
CTCCAGTGATGACTCCGACTTGGAGAGGGTGAAGCAGGAGCTTCTGGAAGAGGTGCGGAAGGAGCTACAG
AAAATGAAAGAGGAAATCATCGAAGTCTTTGTCCAGGAGCTGAGGAAGCGGGGTTCTCCTAGCTCCGGAG
GGGATCCACCGGTCGCCACCATGAGTGCGATTAAGCCAGACATGAAGATCAACCTCCGTATGGAAGGCAA
CGTAAACGGGCACCACTTTGTGATCGACGGAGATGGTACAGGCAAGCCTTTTGAGGGAAAACAGAGTATG
GATCTTGAAGTCAAAGAGGGCGGACCTCTGCCTTTTGCCTTTGATATCCTGACCACTGCATTCCATTACG
GCAACAGGGTATTCGCCGAATATCCAGACCACATACAAGACTATTTTAAGCAGTCGTTTCCTAAGGGGTA
TTCGTGGGAACGAAGCTTGACTTTCGAAGACGGGGGCATTTGCATTGCCAGAAACGACATAACAATGGAA
GGGGACACTTTCTATAATAAAGTTCGATTTCACGGTGTAAACTTTCCCGCCAATGGTCCAGTTATGCAGA
AGAAGACGCTGAAATGGGAGCCCTCCACTGAGAAAATGTATGTGCGTGATGGAGTGCTGACTGGTGATAT
TCGCATGGCTTTGTTGCTTGAAGGAAATGCCCATTACCGATGTGACTTCAGAACTACTTACAAAGCTAAG
GAGAAGGGTGTCAAGTTACCAGGCTACCACTTTGTGGACCACTGCATTGAGATTTTAAGCCATGACAAAG
ATTACAACAAGGTTAAGCTGTATGAGCATGCTGTTGCTCATTCTGGATTGCCTGACAATGCCAGACGATA
AGCGGCCGCGACTCTAGATCATAATCAGCCATACCACATTTGTAGAGGTTTTACTTGCTTTAAAAAACCT
CCCACACCTCCCCCTGAACCTGAAACATAAAATGAATGCAATTGTTGTTGTTAACTTGTTTATTGCAGCT
TATAATGGTTACAAATAAAGCAATAGCATCACAAATTTCACAAATAAAGCATTTTTTTCACTGCATTCTA
GTTGTGGTTTGTCCAAACTCATCAATGTATCTTAAGGCGTAAATTGTAAGCGTTAATATTTTGTTAAAAT
TCGCGTTAAATTTTTGTTAAATCAGCTCATTTTTTAACCAATAGGCCGAAATCGGCAAAATCCCTTATAA
ATCAAAAGAATAGACCGAGATAGGGT
[37 nt withheld, positions 2757-2793]
AAAGAACGTGGACTCCAACGTCAAAGG
[49 nt withheld, positions 2821-2869]
T
[91 nt withheld, positions 2871-2961]
G
[124 nt withheld, positions 2963-3086]
CAGGTGGCACTTTTCGGGGAAATGTGCGCGGAACCCCTATTTGTTTATTTTTCTAAATACATTCAAATAT
GTATCCGCTCATGAGACAATAACCCTGATAAATGCTTCAATAATATTGAAAAAGGAAGAGTCCTGAGGCG
GAAAGAACCAGCTGTGGAATGTGTGTCAGTTAGGGTGTGGAAAGTCCCCAGGCTCCCCAGCAGGCAGAAG
TATGCAAAGCATGCATCTCAATTAGTCAGCAACCAGGTGTGGAAAGTCCCCAGGCTCCCCAGCAGGCAGA
AGTATGCAAAGCATGCATCTCAATTAGTCAGCAACCATAGTCCCGCCCCTAACTCCGCCCATCCCGCCCC
TAACTCCGCCCAGTTCCGCCCATTCTCCGCCCCATGGCTGACTAATTTTTTTTATTTATGCAGAGGCCGA
GGCCGCCTCGGCCTCTGAGCTATTCCAGAAGTAGTGAGGAGGCTTTTTTGGAGGCCTAGGCTTTTGCAAA
GATCGATCAAGAGACAGGATGAGGATCGTTTCGCATGATTGAACAAGATGGATTGCACGCAGGTTCTCCG
GCCGCTTGGGTGGAGAGGCTATTCGGCTATGACTGGGCACAACAGACAATCGGCTGCTCTGATGCCGCCG
TGTTCCGGCTGTCAGCGCAGGGGCGCCCGGTTCTTTTTGTCAAGACCGACCTGTCCGGTGCCCTGAATGA
ACTGCAAGACGAGGCAGCGCGGCTATCGTGGCTGGCCACGACGGGCGTTCCTTGCGCAGCTGTGCTCGAC
GTTGTCACTGAAGCGGGAAGGGACTGGCTGCTATTGGGCGAAGTGCCGGGGCAGGATCTCCTGTCATCTC
ACCTTGCTCCTGCCGAGAAAGTATCCATCATGGCTGATGCAATGCGGCGGCTGCATACGCTTGATCCGGC
TACCTGCCCATTCGACCACCAAGCGAAACATCGCATCGAGCGAGCACGTACTCGGATGGAAGCCGGTCTT
GTCGATCAGGATGATCTGGACGAAGAGCATCAGGGGCTCGCGCCAGCCGAACTGTTCGCCAGGCTCAAGG
CGAGCATGCCCGACGGCGAGGATCTCGTCGTGACCCATGGCGATGCCTGCTTGCCGAATATCATGGTGGA
AAATGGCCGCTTTTCTGGATTCATCGACTGTGGCCGGCTGGGTGTGGCGGACCGCTATCAGGACATAGCG
TTGGCTACCCGTGATATTGCTGAAGAGCTTGGCGGCGAATGGGCTGACCGCTTCCTCGTGCTTTACGGTA
TCGCCGCTCCCGATTCGCAGCGCATCGCCTTCTATCGCCTTCTTGACGAGTTCTTCTGAGCGGGACTCTG
GGGTTCGAAATGACCGACCAAGCGACGCCCAACCTGCCATCACGAGATTTCGATTCCACCGCCGCCTTCT
ATGAAAGGTTGGGCTTCGGAATCGTTTTCCGGGACGCCGGCTGGATGATCCTCCAGCGCGGGGATCTCAT
GCTGGAGTTCTTCGCCCACCCTAGGGGGAGGCTAACTGAAACACGGAAGGAGACAATACCGGAAGGAACC
CGCGCTATGACGGCAATAAAAAGACAGAATAAAACGCACGGTGTTGGGTCGTTTGTTCATAAACGCGGGG
TTCGGTCCCAGGGCTGGCACTCTGTCGATACCCCACCGAGACCCCATTGGGGCCAATACGCCCGCGTTTC
TTCCTTTTCCCCACCCCACCCCCCAAGTTCGGGTGAAGGCCCAGGGCTCGCAGCCAACGTCGGGGCGGCA
GGCCCTGCCATAGCCTCAGGTTACTCATATATACTTTAGATTGATTTAAAACTTCATTTTTAATTTAAAA
GGATCTAGGTGAAGATCCTTTTTGATAATCTCATGACCAAAATCCCTTAACGTGAGTTTTCGTTCCACTG
AGCGTCAGACCCCGTAGAAAAGATCAAAGGATCTTCTTGAGATCCTTTTTTTCTGCGCGTAATCTGCTGC
TTGCAAACAAAAAAACCACCGCTACCAGCGGTGGTTTGTTTGCCGGATCAAGAGCTACCAACTCTTTTTC
CGAAGGTAACTGGCTTCAGCAGAGCGCAGATACCAAATACTGTTCTTCTAGTGTAGCCGTAGTTAGGCCA
CCACTTCAAGAACTCTGTAGCACCGCCTACATACCTCGCTCTGCTAATCCTGTTACCAGTGGCTGCTGCC
AGTGGCGATAAGTCGTGTCTTACCGGGTTGGACTCAAGACGATAGTTACCGGATAAGGCGCAGCGGTCGG
GCTGAACGGGGGGTTCGTGCACACAGCCCAGCTTGGAGCGAACGACCTACACCGAACTGAGATACCTACA
GCGTGAGCTATGAGAAAGCGCCACGCTTCCCGAAGGGAGAAAGGCGGACAGGTATCCGGTAAGCGGCAGG
GTCGGAACAGGAGAGCGCACGAGGGAGCTTCCAGGGGGAAACGCCTGGTATCTTTATAGTCCTGTCGGGT
TTCGCCACCTCTGACTTGAGCGTCGATTTTTGTGATGCTCGTCAGGGGGGCGGAGCCTATGGAAAAACGC
CAGCAACGCGGCCTTTTTACGGTTCCTGGCCTTTTGCTGGCCTTTTGCTCACATGTTCTTTCCTGCGTTA
TCCCCTGATTCTGTGGATAACCGTATTACCGCCATGCATTAGTTATTAATAGTAATCAATTACGGGGTCA
TTAGTTCATAGCCCATATATGGAGTTCCG
