>Addgene plasmid #57686 | tdEos-VASP-N-10 | depositor partial sequence | sequence record 88840 | insert sequence
GTCAGATCCGCTAGCGATGCCACCATGAGCGAGACGGTCATCTGTTCCAGCCGGGCTACTGTGATGCTTT
ATGATGACAGCAACAAGCGATGGCTCCCTGCTGGCACTGGTCCCCAGGCCTTCAGCCGCGTCCAGATATA
CCACAACCCCACTGCTAACTCCTTCCGAGTTGTTGGCCGCAAGATGCAGCCGGATCAGCAGGTGGTTATC
AACTGTGCCATCATTCGGGGTGTCAAGTACAATCAGGCCACTCCCATCTTCCATCAGTGGCGAGATGCCC
GCCAGGTCTGGGGCCTCAACTTCGGCAGCAAGGAGGACGCCATACAGTTTGCAACAGGCATGGCCAACGC
CCTAGAGGCCTTGGAAGGAGGTGGGCCTCCCCCAGCCCCAGCACCCCCTGCCTGGTCTGCCCAGAATGGT
CCCTCCCCAGAGGAGCTGGAACAACAGAAAAGGCAGCCGGAGCATATGGAGCGCCGGGTCTCCAATGCAG
GAGGCCCACCTGCTCCCCCAGCTGGGGGCCCTCCTCCACCTCCAGGACCTCCCCCTCCTCCAGGTCCCCC
CCCACCCCCAGGTCTGCCCTCCTCAGGGGTATCTGGGGCAGGTCATGGAGCAGGGGCAGCCCCACCCCCT
GCACCCCCACTCCCTACAACACAGGGCCCCAATAGTGGGGGTTCCGGGGCCCCAGGCCTGGCTGCTGCCA
TTGCTGGAGCCAAACTCAGGAAAGTGAGCAAGCAGGAGGAGGCCTCTGGGGGGCCCCTGGCCCCCAAAGC
TGAGAACAGTCGAAGCACTGGTGGGGGGCTTATGGAAGAGATGAACGCCATGCTGGCCCGGAGAAGAAAA
GCCACACAGGTTGGGGAGAAGCCCCCCAAAGACGAGTCAGCCAGTGAGGAGTCAGAGGCCCGACTCCCTG
CCCAGAGTGAACCTGTGAGAAGACCCTGGGAGAAGAACAGCACAACCTTGCCAAGGATGAAGTCGTCCTC
TTCTGTGACTACCTCCGAGGCCCACCCCTCGACGCCCTGCTCCAGTGATGACTCCGACTTGGAGAGGGTG
AAGCAGGAGCTTCTGGAAGAGGTGCGGAAGGAGCTACAGAAAATGAAAGAGGAAATCATCGAAGTCTTTG
TCCAGGAGCTGAGGAAGCGGGGTTCTCCTAGCTCCGGAGGGGATCCACCGGTCGCCACCATGAGTGCGAT
TAAGCCAGACATGAAGATCAACCTCCGTATGGAAGGCAACGTAAACGGGCACCACTTTGTGATCGACGGA
GATGGTACAGGCAAGCCTTTTGAGGGAAAACAGAGTATGGATCTTGAAGTCAAAGAGGGCGGACCTCTGC
CTTTTGCCTTTGATATCCTGACCACTGCATTCCATTACGGCAACAGGGTATTCGCCGAATATCCAGACCA
CATACAAGACTATTTTAAGCAGTCGTTTCCTAAGGGGTATTCGTGGGAACGAAGCTTGACTTTCGAAGAC
GGGGGCATTTGCATTGCCAGAAACGACATAACAATGGAAGGGGACACTTTCTATAATAAAGTTCGATTTC
ACGGTGTAAACTTTCCCGCCAATGGTCCAGTTATGCAGAAGAAGACGCTGAAATGGGAGCCCTCCACTGA
GAAAATGTATGTGCGTGATGGAGTGCTGACTGGTGATATTCGCATGGCTTTGTTGCTTGAAGGAAATGCC
CATTACCGATGTGACTTCAGAACTACTTACAAAGCTAAGGAGAAGGGTGTCAAGTTACCAGGCTACCACT
TTGTGGACCACTGCATTGAGATTTTAAGCCATGACAAAGATTACAACAAGGTTAAGCTGTATGAGCATGC
TGTTGCTCATTCTGGATTGCCTGACAATGCCAGACGATCCGGTAGCGGTCACGGTACTGGTTCTACTGGT
TCTGGTTCTTCTGAGAGTGCGATTAAGCCAGACATGAAGATCAACCTCCGTATGGAAGGCAACGTAAACG
GGCACCACTTTGTGATCGACGGAGATGGTACAGGCAAGCCTTTTGAGGGAAAACAGAGTATGGATCTTGA
AGTCAAAGAGGGCGGACCTCTGCCTTTTGCCTTTGATATCCTGACCACTGCATTCCATTACGGCAACAGG
GTATTCGCCGAATATCCAGACCACATACAAGACTATTTTAAGCAGTCGTTTCCTAAGGGGTATTCGTGGG
AACGAAGCTTGACTTTCGAAGACGGGGGCATTTGCATTGCCAGAAACGACATAACAATGGAAGGGGACAC
TTTCTATAATAAAGTTCGATTTCACGGTGTAAACTTTCCCGCCAATGGTCCAGTTATGCAGAAGAAGACG
CTGAAATGGGAGCCCTCCACTGAGAAAATGTATGTGCGTGATGGAGTGCTGACTGGTGATATTCGCATGG
CTTTGTTGCTTGAAGGAAATGCCCATTACCGATGTGACTTCAGAACTACTTACAAAGCTAAGGAGAAGGG
TGTCAAGTTACCAGGCTACCACTTTGTGGACCACTGCATTGAGATTTTAAGCCATGACAAAGATTACAAC
AAGGTTAAGCTGTATGAGCATGCTGTTGCTCATTCTGGATTGCCTGACAATGCCAGACGATAAGCGGCCG
CGACTCTAGATCATAATCAGCCATACCACATTT
